>Addgene plasmid #43383 | II-GGCA | depositor partial sequence | sequence record 58648 | II-GGCA sequence 426 bps
CGTCTCGCTTAACCCCAGAGCAGGTCGTGGCAATCGCGAGCAATAACGGCGGAAAACAGGCTTTGGAAAC
GGTGCAGAGGCTCCTTCCAGTGCTGTGCCAAGCGCACGGACTCACCCCAGAGCAGGTCGTGGCAATCGCG
AGCAATAACGGCGGAAAACAGGCTTTGGAAACGGTGCAGAGGCTCCTTCCAGTGCTGTGCCAAGCGCACG
GCCTCACCCCAGAGCAGGTCGTGGCGATCGCAAGCCACGACGGAGGAAAGCAAGCCTTGGAAACAGTACA
GAGGCTGTTGCCTGTGCTGTGCCAAGCGCACGGATTAACCCCAGAGCAGGTCGTGGCAATCGCCTCCAAC
ATTGGCGGGAAACAGGCACTCGAGACTGTCCAGCGCCTGCTTCCCGTGCTGTGCCAAGCGCACGGGCTCA
GAGACG
