>Addgene plasmid #43383 | II-GGCA | addgene partial sequence | sequence record 61305 | M13-F20 5'-TGTAAAACGACGGCCAGT-3'
CTATAGGGCGAATTGGGCCCTCTAGATGCATGCTCGAGCGGCCGCCAGTGTGATGGATATCTGCAGAATT
CGCCCTTAGTATCTTTCCTGTGCCCACGTCTCTGAGCCCGTGCGCTTGGCACAGCACGGGAAGCAGGCGC
TGGACAGTCTCGAGTGCCTGTTTCCCGCCAATGTTGGAGGCGATTGCCACGACCTGCTCTGGGGTTAATC
CGTGCGCTTGGCACAGCACAGGCAACAGCCTCTGTACTGTTTCCAAGGCTTGCTTTCCTCCGTCGTGGCT
TGCGATCGCCACGACCTGCTCTGGGGTGAGGCCGTGCGCTTGGCACAGCACTGGAAGGAGCCTCTGCACC
GTTTCCAAAGCCTGTTTTCCGCCGTTATTGCTCGCGATTGCCACGACCTGCTCTGGGGTGAGTCCGTGCG
CTTGGCACAGCACTGGAAGGAGCCTCTGCACCGTTTCCAAAGCCTGTTTTCCGCCGTTATTGCTCGCGAT
TGCCACGACCTGCTCTGGGGTTAAGCGAGACGCGCTAGGACGGCATCTATATAAGGGCGAATTCCAGCAC
ACTGGCGGCCGTTACTAGTGGATCCGAGCTCGGTACCAAGCTTGGCGTAATCATGGTCATAGCTGTTTCC
TGTGTGAAATTGTTATCCGCTCACAATTCCACACAACATACGAGCCGGAAGCATAAAGTGTAAAGCCTGG
GGTGCCTAATGAGTGAGCTAACTCACATTAATTGCGTTGCGCTCACTGCCCGCTTTCCAGTCGGGAAACC
TGTCGTGCCAGCTGCATTAATGAATCGGCCAACGCGCGGGGAGAGGCGGTTTGCGTATTGGGCGCTCTTC
CGCTTCCTCGCTCACTGACTCGCTGCGCTCGGTCGTTCGGCTGCGGCGAGCGGTATCAGCTCACTCAAAG
GCGGTAATACGGTTATCCACAGAATCAGGGGATAACGCAGGAAAGAACATGTGA
