[The description below was written by a language model from this plasmid's Addgene catalogue record.]
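Description:
II-GGCA is a bacterial cloning plasmid built on the commercial pCRII-TOPO backbone (about 4.0 kb without insert), carrying a 426 bp synthetic insert introduced by TOPO cloning. It is a high-copy plasmid propagated in E. coli, and it confers resistance to both ampicillin and kanamycin, so either or both drugs can be used for selection. The record lists T7 and M13-reverse as the flanking sequencing primer sites, consistent with the standard multiple-cloning region of this backbone. No feature table is provided, so the origins and other backbone elements are not itemised here.

The insert is described only by its name and as synthetic, and the record does not spell out its composition. The plasmid comes from a TALEN genome-editing system developed for generating human stem cell-based disease models. In that context the name suggests a pre-assembled module of TAL effector repeats that recognises the four-base sequence GGCA, with "II" probably marking its position or tier in an ordered assembly scheme. An insert of 426 bp is roughly the size expected for four repeats of about 34 amino acids each. This reading is an inference from the name, size and associated work, not something stated in the record.

The construct has no eukaryotic promoter, reporter or expression cassette listed, and it is classified purely as a cloning vector. It is therefore best understood as a library component: a storage and amplification plasmid from which the repeat block would be taken and joined with other modules to build a full-length custom TALEN array in a separate destination vector.
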