Addgene plasmid #43383: II-GGCA
Depositing lab: Chad Cowan & Kiran Musunuru. Depositing organization: Harvard University. Publication: A TALEN Genome-Editing System for Generating Human Stem Cell-Based Disease Models. Ding Q, Lee YK, Schaefer EA, Peters DT, Veres A, Kim K, Kuperwasser N, Motola DL, Meissner TB, Hendriks WT, Trevisan M, Gupta RM, Moisan A, Banks E, Friesen M, Schinzel RT, Xia F, Tang A, Xia Y, Figueroa E, Wann A, Ahfeldt T, Daheron L, Zhang F, Rubin LL, Peng LF, Chung RT, Musunuru K, Cowan CA. Cell Stem Cell. 2012 Dec 12. pii: S1934-5909(12)00645-5. doi: 10.1016/j.stem.2012.11.011. PubMed 23246482.
Backbone
  Vector backbone: pCRII-TOPO
  Backbone manufacturer: Invitrogen
  Backbone size w/o insert (bp): 3973
  Vector type: Bacterial Cloning
Growth in bacteria
  Bacterial resistance: Ampicillin and Kanamycin, 100 & 50 μg/mL
  Growth temperature: 37°C
  Growth strain: Top10
  Copy number: High Copy
Gene/Insert
  Gene/Insert name: II-GGCA
  Species: Synthetic
  Insert size (bp): 426
  Cloning method: TOPO Cloning
  Sequencing primers: 5′ T7; 3′ M13-rev
Terms and licenses: Academic/Nonprofit Terms; Industry Terms: Not Available to Industry
How to cite: II-GGCA was a gift from Chad Cowan & Kiran Musunuru (Addgene plasmid # 43383 ; http://n2t.net/addgene:43383 ; RRID:Addgene_43383)
